Addgene plasmid #229772: pU6-Osp.gRNA-MS2in
Purpose: Contains the U6 promoter and an optimized gRNA backbone inserted with two copies of the MS2 stem loop.
Depositing lab: Yujia Cai. Depositing organization: Shanghai Jiao Tong University. Publication: Customizable virus-like particles deliver CRISPR-Cas9 ribonucleoprotein for effective ocular neovascular and Huntington's disease gene therapy. Ling S, Zhang X, Dai Y, Jiang Z, Zhou X, Lu S, Qian X, Liu J, Selfjord N, Satir TM, Lundin A, Touza JL, Firth M, Van Zuydam N, Bilican B, Akcakaya P, Hong J, Cai Y. Nat Nanotechnol. 2025 Apr;20(4):543-553. doi: 10.1038/s41565-024-01851-7. Epub 2025 Feb 10. PubMed 39930103.
Backbone
  Vector backbone: pU6
  Vector type: Mammalian Expression, CRISPR
Growth in bacteria
  Bacterial resistance: Ampicillin, 100 μg/mL
  Growth temperature: 37°C
  Growth strain: DH5alpha
  Copy number: High Copy
Gene/Insert
  Gene/Insert name: gRNA cassette with two MS2 stem loops
  gRNA/shRNA sequence: gtttCAGAGCTAggccaacatgaggatcacccatgtctgcagggccTGCTGGAAACAGCATAGCAAGTTGaaataaggctagtccgttatcaacttggccaacatgaggatcacccatgtctgcagggccgaaaaagtggcaccgagtcggtgcTTTTTT
  Species: Synthetic
  Promoter: U6
  Cloning method: Restriction Enzyme; 5′ cloning site EcoRI (not destroyed); 3′ cloning site SacII (not destroyed)
  Sequencing primers: 5′ n/a
Terms and licenses: Academic/Nonprofit Terms; Industry Terms: Not Available to Industry
How to cite: pU6-Osp.gRNA-MS2in was a gift from Yujia Cai (Addgene plasmid # 229772 ; http://n2t.net/addgene:229772 ; RRID:Addgene_229772)
