[The description below was written by a language model from this plasmid's Addgene catalogue record and pLannotate feature annotations shown in this document.]
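Description:
pU6-Osp.gRNA-MS2in is a small (about 3.2 kb) mammalian CRISPR guide RNA expression plasmid built on a pU6 backbone with pUC-type architecture. It is maintained in E. coli at high copy through a ColE1/pUC origin of replication and selected with ampicillin via the β-lactamase gene and its native promoter. The remaining bacterial annotations (fragments of lacZα, lacI, rop and bom, the lac promoter/operator, the CAP site and a partial pUC multiple cloning site) are remnants of the cloning vector and play no part in the mammalian function. The plasmid carries no mammalian selection marker or reporter.

The payload is a human U6 promoter, an RNA polymerase III promoter suited to short non-coding transcripts, followed by a synthetic, optimized Streptococcus pyogenes Cas9 guide RNA scaffold. Two copies of the MS2 stem loop, the hairpin bound by the bacteriophage MS2 coat protein, are inserted within the scaffold. This is why the annotation shows the tracrRNA and scaffold only as fragments flanking the two hairpins. The cassette ends in a poly-T stretch, which serves as the Pol III terminator, and was cloned between EcoRI and SacII sites, both retained. The catalogue lists only the scaffold, and no target-specific spacer is recorded. The plasmid therefore appears to be a backbone into which a spacer would be added, though the record does not describe how.

MS2 hairpins let the guide RNA, and any Cas9 complexed with it, be recruited by proteins fused to the MS2 coat protein. The associated publication concerns virus-like particles that deliver Cas9 ribonucleoprotein for gene therapy, which suggests a role in loading guide RNA into such particles, although the record does not spell this out.
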