Features (pLannotate 1.2.2; 16 found; start..end, strand, type, name):
    137..236     +  misc_feature   bom (fragment): basis of mobility region from pBR322
    242..399     -  CDS            lacZα (fragment): LacZα fragment of β-galactosidase; lacZ fragment
    402..642     +  promoter       U6 promoter: RNA polymerase III promoter for human U6 snRNA
    708..726     +  misc_RNA       MS2 stem loop: stem loop that binds the bacteriophage MS2 coat protein
    743..787     +  misc_RNA       tracrRNA (fragment): trans-activating CRISPR RNA for the Streptococcus pyogenes CRISPR/Cas9 system
    792..810     +  misc_RNA       MS2 stem loop: stem loop that binds the bacteriophage MS2 coat protein
    821..844     +  misc_RNA       gRNA scaffold (fragment): guide RNA scaffold for the Streptococcus pyogenes CRISPR/Cas9 system
    923..958     +  misc_feature   MCS (fragment): pUC18/19 multiple cloning site
    995..1011    -  protein_bind   lac operator: The lac repressor binds to the lac operator to inhibit transcription in E. coli. This inhibition can be relieved by adding lactose or isopropyl-β-D-thiogalactopyranoside (IPTG). lac repressor encoded by lacI
   1019..1049    -  promoter       lac promoter: promoter for the E. coli lac operon
   1064..1085    -  protein_bind   CAP binding site: CAP binding activates transcription in the presence of cAMP. E. coli catabolite activator protein
   1098..1190    -  CDS            lacI (fragment): lac repressor; lacI; The lac repressor binds to the lac operator to inhibit transcription in E. coli. This inhibition can be relieved by adding lactose or isopropyl-β-D-thiogalactopyranoside (IPTG).
   1373..1961    -  rep_origin     ori: high-copy-number ColE1/pMB1/pBR322/pUC origin of replication
   2132..2992    -  CDS            AmpR: β-lactamase; bla; confers resistance to ampicillin, carbenicillin, and related antibiotics
   2993..3097    -  promoter       AmpR promoter: bla
   3192..35      +  CDS            rop (fragment) (across the origin): Rop protein, which maintains plasmids at low copy number; rop
>Addgene plasmid #229772 | pU6-Osp.gRNA-MS2in | addgene full sequence | sequence record 484423 | Addgene Long Read Sequencing Result
TCGCGCGTTTCGGTGATGACGGTGAAAACCTCTGACACATGCAGCTCCCGGAGACCGTCACAGCTTGTCT
GTAAGCGGATGCCGGGAGCAGACAAGCCCGTCAGGGCGCGTCAGCGGGTGTTGGCGGGTGTCGGGGCTGG
CTTAACTATGCGGCATCAGAGCAGATTGTACTGAGAGTGCACCATATGCGGTGTGAAATACCGCACAGAT
GCGTAAGGAGAAAATACCGCATCAGGCGCCATTCGCCATTCAGGCTGCGCAACTGTTGGGAAGGGCGATC
GGTGCGGGCCTCTTCGCTATTACGCCAGCTGGCGAAAGGGGGATGTGCTGCAAGGCGATTAAGTTGGGTA
ACGCCAGGGTTTTCCCAGTCACGACGTTGTAAAACGACGGCCAGTGAATTCGAGGGCCTATTTCCCATGA
TTCCTTCATATTTGCATATACGATACAAGGCTGTTAGAGAGATAATTGGAATTAATTTGACTGTAAACAC
AAAGATATTAGTACAAAATACGTGACGTAGAAAGTAATAATTTCTTGGGTAGTTTGCAGTTTTAAAATTA
TGTTTTAAAATGGACTATCATATGCTTACCGTAACTTGAAAGTATTTCGATTTCTTGGCTTTATATATCT
TGTGGAAAGGACGAAACACCGGAGACGGACATACAAGTCGACAATAGGGATACCGTCTCTGTTTCAGAGC
TAGGCCAACATGAGGATCACCCATGTCTGCAGGGCCTGCTGGAAACAGCATAGCAAGTTGAAATAAGGCT
AGTCCGTTATCAACTTGGCCAACATGAGGATCACCCATGTCTGCAGGGCCGAAAAAGTGGCACCGAGTCG
GTGCTTTTTTTCCGCGGGGATCCAGACACAATTGCATTCATTTTATGTTTCAGGTTCAGGGGGAGGTGTG
GGAGGTTTTTTCGGATCCTCTAGAGTCGACCTGCAGGCATGCAAGCTTGGCGTAATCATGGTCATAGCTG
TTTCCTGTGTGAAATTGTTATCCGCTCACAATTCCACACAACATACGAGCCGGAAGCATAAAGTGTAAAG
CCTGGGGTGCCTAATGAGTGAGCTAACTCACATTAATTGCGTTGCGCTCACTGCCCGCTTTCCAGTCGGG
AAACCTGTCGTGCCAGCTGCATTAATGAATCGGCCAACGCGCGGGGAGAGGCGGTTTGCGTATTGGGCGC
TCTTCCGCTTCCTCGCTCACTGACTCGCTGCGCTCGGTCGTTCGGCTGCGGCGAGCGGTATCAGCTCACT
CAAAGGCGGTAATACGGTTATCCACAGAATCAGGGGATAACGCAGGAAAGAACATGTGAGCAAAAGGCCA
GCAAAAGGCCAGGAACCGTAAAAAGGCCGCGTTGCTGGCGTTTTTCCATAGGCTCCGCCCCCCTGACGAG
CATCACAAAAATCGACGCTCAAGTCAGAGGTGGCGAAACCCGACAGGACTATAAAGATACCAGGCGTTTC
CCCCTGGAAGCTCCCTCGTGCGCTCTCCTGTTCCGACCCTGCCGCTTACCGGATACCTGTCCGCCTTTCT
CCCTTCGGGAAGCGTGGCGCTTTCTCATAGCTCACGCTGTAGGTATCTCAGTTCGGTGTAGGTCGTTCGC
TCCAAGCTGGGCTGTGTGCACGAACCCCCCGTTCAGCCCGACCGCTGCGCCTTATCCGGTAACTATCGTC
TTGAGTCCAACCCGGTAAGACACGACTTATCGCCACTGGCAGCAGCCACTGGTAACAGGATTAGCAGAGC
GAGGTATGTAGGCGGTGCTACAGAGTTCTTGAAGTGGTGGCCTAACTACGGCTACACTAGAAGAACAGTA
TTTGGTATCTGCGCTCTGCTGAAGCCAGTTACCTTCGGAAAAAGAGTTGGTAGCTCTTGATCCGGCAAAC
AAACCACCGCTGGTAGCGGTGGTTTTTTTGTTTGCAAGCAGCAGATTACGCGCAGAAAAAAAGGATCTCA
AGAAGATCCTTTGATCTTTTCTACGGGGTCTGACGCTCAGTGGAACGAAAACTCACGTTAAGGGATTTTG
GTCATGAGATTATCAAAAAGGATCTTCACCTAGATCCTTTTAAATTAAAAATGAAGTTTTAAATCAATCT
AAAGTATATATGAGTAAACTTGGTCTGACAGTTACCAATGCTTAATCAGTGAGGCACCTATCTCAGCGAT
CTGTCTATTTCGTTCATCCATAGTTGCCTGACTCCCCGTCGTGTAGATAACTACGATACGGGAGGGCTTA
CCATCTGGCCCCAGTGCTGCAATGATACCGCGAGACCCACGCTCACCGGCTCCAGATTTATCAGCAATAA
ACCAGCCAGCCGGAAGGGCCGAGCGCAGAAGTGGTCCTGCAACTTTATCCGCCTCCATCCAGTCTATTAA
TTGTTGCCGGGAAGCTAGAGTAAGTAGTTCGCCAGTTAATAGTTTGCGCAACGTTGTTGCCATTGCTACA
GGCATCGTGGTGTCACGCTCGTCGTTTGGTATGGCTTCATTCAGCTCCGGTTCCCAACGATCAAGGCGAG
TTACATGATCCCCCATGTTGTGCAAAAAAGCGGTTAGCTCCTTCGGTCCTCCGATCGTTGTCAGAAGTAA
GTTGGCCGCAGTGTTATCACTCATGGTTATGGCAGCACTGCATAATTCTCTTACTGTCATGCCATCCGTA
AGATGCTTTTCTGTGACTGGTGAGTACTCAACCAAGTCATTCTGAGAATAGTGTATGCGGCGACCGAGTT
GCTCTTGCCCGGCGTCAATACGGGATAATACCGCGCCACATAGCAGAACTTTAAAAGTGCTCATCATTGG
AAAACGTTCTTCGGGGCGAAAACTCTCAAGGATCTTACCGCTGTTGAGATCCAGTTCGATGTAACCCACT
CGTGCACCCAACTGATCTTCAGCATCTTTTACTTTCACCAGCGTTTCTGGGTGAGCAAAAACAGGAAGGC
AAAATGCCGCAAAAAAGGGAATAAGGGCGACACGGAAATGTTGAATACTCATACTCTTCCTTTTTCAATA
TTATTGAAGCATTTATCAGGGTTATTGTCTCATGAGCGGATACATATTTGAATGTATTTAGAAAAATAAA
CAAATAGGGGTTCCGCGCACATTTCCCCGAAAAGTGCCACCTGACGTCTAAGAAACCATTATTATCATGA
CATTAACCTATAAAAATAGGCGTATCACGAGGCCCTTTAGTC
